Addgene plasmid #36431: pJFRC28-10XUAS-IVS-GFP-p10
Depositing lab: Gerald Rubin. Depositing organization: HHMI, Janelia Research Campus. Publication: Using translational enhancers to increase transgene expression in Drosophila. Pfeiffer BD, Truman JW, Rubin GM. Proc Natl Acad Sci U S A. 2012 Apr 9. 10.1073/pnas.1204520109 PubMed 22493255.
Backbone
  Vector backbone: pJFRC-MUH
  Backbone size w/o insert (bp): 8508
  Total vector size (bp): 8589
  Vector type: Insect Expression
Growth in bacteria
  Bacterial resistance: Ampicillin, 100 μg/mL
  Growth temperature: 37°C
  Growth strain: DH5alpha
  Copy number: High Copy
Gene/Insert
  Gene/Insert name: GFP
  Insert size (bp): 717
  Cloning method: Restriction Enzyme; 5′ cloning site KpnI (not destroyed); 3′ cloning site XbaI (not destroyed)
  Sequencing primers: 5′ hsp70 F: GAGCGCCGGAGTATAAATAGAG; 3′ p10 R: CGGCCAAATGTTAAACTTGGAG
Terms and licenses: Academic/Nonprofit Terms; Industry Terms: Not Available to Industry
How to cite: pJFRC28-10XUAS-IVS-GFP-p10 was a gift from Gerald Rubin (Addgene plasmid # 36431 ; http://n2t.net/addgene:36431 ; RRID:Addgene_36431)
