[The description below was written by a language model from this plasmid's Addgene catalogue record and pLannotate feature annotations shown in this document.]
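Description:
pJFRC28-10XUAS-IVS-GFP-p10 is a Drosophila transgenesis and expression plasmid built on the pJFRC-MUH backbone (8,589 bp in total), designed to report GAL4 activity with GFP. In bacteria it is maintained as a high-copy plasmid through a ColE1/pUC-type origin and selected with ampicillin via the β-lactamase gene and its own promoter. For fly work it carries a φC31 integrase attB site, which allows site-specific insertion into attP landing sites in the genome. It also carries the mini-white eye-colour marker, a shortened version of the white gene used to identify transformants.

The expression cassette begins with two adjacent 5X UAS blocks, together giving ten GAL4-binding sites, placed upstream of the Drosophila hsp70Bb core promoter. Transcription therefore depends on GAL4 supplied by a driver line. Downstream of the promoter lies the "IVS" element, a small modified myosin heavy chain intron 16 that sits in the 5′ untranslated region. It is followed by the GFP coding sequence, annotated as the S65T variant and cloned between retained KpnI and XbaI sites.

The region after GFP is annotated only as a reverse-strand fragment of the AcMNPV P74 gene. Given the construct name and the p10 reverse sequencing primer, this baculovirus-derived segment most likely corresponds to the p10 3′ UTR and terminator, although the feature table does not label it as such. A short predicted E. coli protein fragment and a remnant of a pUC polylinker appear to be backbone carry-over. The associated publication concerns translational enhancers that raise transgene expression in Drosophila, which suggests the plasmid serves as a high-expression UAS-GFP reporter and as a scaffold for swapping in other coding sequences.
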