Features (pLannotate 1.2.2; 13 found; start..end, strand, type, name):
     31..135     +  promoter       AmpR promoter: bla
    136..996     +  CDS            AmpR: β-lactamase; bla; confers resistance to ampicillin, carbenicillin, and related antibiotics
   1167..1755    +  rep_origin     ori: high-copy-number ColE1/pMB1/pBR322/pUC origin of replication
   1842..1911    +  protein_bind   attB: attB site for the φC31 integrase (Groth et al., 2000) phage φC31 integrase
   2606..5478    +  CDS            mini-white: Drosophila white gene eye color pigment; white; This is a modified version of the white gene lacking part of the first intron.
   6251..6406    +  CDS            YPB1_ECOLX (fragment): Protein predicted: Swiss-Prot protein existence level 4. From Escherichia coli.
   6488..6509    -  misc_feature   MCS (fragment): pUC18/19 multiple cloning site
   6508..6602    +  protein_bind   5X UAS: five tandem copies of the "ScaI site" 17-mer CGGAGTACTGTCCTCCG, an upstream activating sequence (UAS) that efficiently binds yeast Gal4 (Webster et al., 1988; Pfeiffer et al., 2010) GAL4
   6636..6730    +  protein_bind   5X UAS: five tandem copies of the "ScaI site" 17-mer CGGAGTACTGTCCTCCG, an upstream activating sequence (UAS) that efficiently binds yeast Gal4 (Webster et al., 1988; Pfeiffer et al., 2010) GAL4
   6761..6999    +  promoter       hsp70 promoter: Drosophila melanogaster hsp70Bb promoter
   7014..7080    +  intron         Mhc intron: modified Drosophila myosin heavy chain intron 16 (Pfeiffer et al., 2010)
   7110..7823    +  CDS            GFP (S65T): GFP (S65T) is a basic (constitutively fluorescent) green fluorescent protein published in 1995, derived from Aequorea victoria.
   7847..8503    -  CDS            P74 (fragment): PIF0_NPVAC - Experimental evidence at protein level: Swiss-Prot protein existence level 1. Plays an essential role for oral infectivity of occlusion- derived virus (ODV) and functions also in host midgut attachment and fusion by binding to a specific host receptor. From Autographa californica nuclear polyhedrosis virus (AcMNPV).
>Addgene plasmid #36431 | pJFRC28-10XUAS-IVS-GFP-p10 | depositor full sequence | sequence record 45573 | pJFRC28-10XUAS-IVS-GFP-p10 sequence 8589 bps
GACTCAGGTGGCACTTTTCGGGGAAATGTGCGCGGAACCCCTATTTGTTTATTTTTCTAAATACATTCAA
ATATGTATCCGCTCATGAGACAATAACCCTGATAAATGCTTCAATAATATTGAAAAAGGAAGAGTATGAG
TATTCAACATTTCCGTGTCGCCCTTATTCCCTTTTTTGCGGCATTTTGCCTTCCTGTTTTTGCTCACCCA
GAAACGCTGGTGAAAGTAAAAGATGCTGAAGATCAGTTGGGTGCACGAGTGGGTTACATCGAACTGGATC
TCAACAGCGGTAAGATCCTTGAGAGTTTTCGCCCCGAAGAACGTTTTCCAATGATGAGCACTTTTAAAGT
TCTGCTATGTGGCGCGGTATTATCCCGTATTGACGCCGGGCAAGAGCAACTCGGTCGCCGCATACACTAT
TCTCAGAATGACTTGGTTGAGTACTCACCAGTCACAGAAAAGCATCTTACGGATGGCATGACAGTAAGAG
AATTATGCAGTGCTGCCATAACCATGAGTGATAACACTGCGGCCAACTTACTTCTGACAACGATCGGAGG
ACCGAAGGAGCTAACCGCTTTTTTGCACAACATGGGGGATCATGTAACTCGCCTTGATCGTTGGGAACCG
GAGCTGAATGAAGCCATACCAAACGACGAGCGTGACACCACGATGCCTGTAGCAATGGCAACAACGTTGC
GCAAACTATTAACTGGCGAACTACTTACTCTAGCTTCCCGGCAACAATTAATAGACTGGATGGAGGCGGA
TAAAGTTGCAGGACCACTTCTGCGCTCGGCCCTTCCGGCTGGCTGGTTTATTGCTGATAAATCTGGAGCC
GGTGAGCGTGGGTCTCGCGGTATCATTGCAGCACTGGGGCCAGATGGTAAGCCCTCCCGTATCGTAGTTA
TCTACACGACGGGGAGTCAGGCAACTATGGATGAACGAAATAGACAGATCGCTGAGATAGGTGCCTCACT
GATTAAGCATTGGTAACTGTCAGACCAAGTTTACTCATATATACTTTAGATTGATTTAAAACTTCATTTT
TAATTTAAAAGGATCTAGGTGAAGATCCTTTTTGATAATCTCATGACCAAAATCCCTTAACGTGAGTTTT
CGTTCCACTGAGCGTCAGACCCCGTAGAAAAGATCAAAGGATCTTCTTGAGATCCTTTTTTTCTGCGCGT
AATCTGCTGCTTGCAAACAAAAAAACCACCGCTACCAGCGGTGGTTTGTTTGCCGGATCAAGAGCTACCA
ACTCTTTTTCCGAAGGTAACTGGCTTCAGCAGAGCGCAGATACCAAATACTGTTCTTCTAGTGTAGCCGT
AGTTAGGCCACCACTTCAAGAACTCTGTAGCACCGCCTACATACCTCGCTCTGCTAATCCTGTTACCAGT
GGCTGCTGCCAGTGGCGATAAGTCGTGTCTTACCGGGTTGGACTCAAGACGATAGTTACCGGATAAGGCG
CAGCGGTCGGGCTGAACGGGGGGTTCGTGCACACAGCCCAGCTTGGAGCGAACGACCTACACCGAACTGA
GATACCTACAGCGTGAGCTATGAGAAAGCGCCACGCTTCCCGAAGGGAGAAAGGCGGACAGGTATCCGGT
AAGCGGCAGGGTCGGAACAGGAGAGCGCACGAGGGAGCTTCCAGGGGGAAACGCCTGGTATCTTTATAGT
CCTGTCGGGTTTCGCCACCTCTGACTTGAGCGTCGATTTTTGTGATGCTCGTCAGGGGGGCGGAGCCTAT
GGAAAAACGCCAGCAACGCGGCCTTTTTACGGTTCCTGGCCTTTTGCTGGCCTTTTGCTCACATGTTACC
GTCGACGATGTAGGTCACGGTCTCGAAGCCGCGGTGCGGGTGCCAGGGCGTGCCCTTGGGCTCCCCGGGC
GCGTACTCCACCTCACCCATCTGGTCCATCATGATGAACGGGTCGAGGTGGCGGTAGTTGATCCCGGCGA
ACGCGCGGCGCACCGGGAAGCCCTCGCCCTCGAAACCGCTGGGCGCGGTGGTCACGGTGAGCACGGGACG
TGCGACGGCGTCGGCGGGTGCGGATACGCGGGGCAGCGTCAGCGGGTTCTCGACGGTCACGGCGGGCATG
TCGACAAGCCGAACATATGGGCGCGCCTAGTATGTATGTAAGTTAATAAAACCCATTTTTGCGGAAAGTA
GATAAAAAAAACATTTTTTTTTTTTACTGCACTGGATATCATTGAACTTATCTGATCAGTTTTAAATTTA
CTTCGATCCAAGGGTATTTGATGTACCAGGTTCTTTCGATTACCTCTCACTCAAAATGACATTCCACTCA
AAGTCAGCGCTGTTTGCCTCCTTCTCTGTCCACAGAAATATCGCCGTCTCTTTCGCCGCTGCGTCCGCTA
TCTCTTTCGCCACCGTTTGTAGCGTTACGTAGCGTCAATGTCCGCCTTCAGTTGCATTTTGTCAGCGGTT
TCGTGACGAAGCTCCAAGCGGTTTACGCCATCAATTAAACACAAAGTGCTGTGCCAAAACTCCTCTCGCT
TCTTATTTTTGTTTGTTTTTTGAGTGATTGGGGTGGTGATTGGTTTTGGGTGGGTAAGCAGGGGAAAGTG
TGAAAAATCCCGGCAATGGGCCAAGAGGATCAGGAGCTATTAATTCGCGGAGGCAGCAAACACCCATCTG
CCGAGCATCTGAACAATGTGAGTAGTACATGTGCATACATCTTAAGTTCACTTGATCTATAGGAACTGCG
ATTGCAACATCAAATTGTATGCGGCGTGAGAACTGCGACCCACAAAAATCCCAAACCGCAATTGCACAAA
CAAATAGTGACACGAAACAGATTATTCTGGTAGCTGTTCTCGCTATATAAGACAATTTTTGAGATCATAT
CATGATCAAGACATCTAAAGGCATTCATTTTCGACTATATTCTTTTTTACAAAAAATATAACAACCAGAT
ATTTTAAGCTGATCCTAGATGCACAAAAAATAAATAAAAGTATAAACCTACTTCGTAGGATACTTCGGGG
TACTTTTTGTTCGGGGTTAGATGAGCATAACGCTAGTAGTTGATATTTGAGATCCCCTATCATTGCAGGG
TGACAGCGGAGCGGCTTCGCAGAGCTGCATTAACCAGGGCTTCGGGCAGGCCAAAAACTACGGCACGCTC
CGGCCACCCAGTCCGCCGGAGGACTCCGGTTCAGGGAGCGGCCAACTAGCCGAGAACCTCACCTATGCCT
GGCACAATATGGACATCTTTGGGGCGGTCAATCAGCCGGGCTCCGGATGGCGGCAGCTGGTCAACCGGAC
ACGCGGACTATTCTGCAACGAGCGACACATACCGGCGCCCAGGAAACATTTGCTCAAGAACGGTGAGTTT
CTATTCGCAGTCGGCTGATCTGTGTGAAATCTTAATAAAGGGTCCAATTACCAATTTGAAACTCAGTTTG
CGGCGTGGCCTATCCGGGCGAACTTTTGGCCGTGATGGGCAGTTCCGGTGCCGGAAAGACGACCCTGCTG
AATGCCCTTGCCTTTCGATCGCCGCAGGGCATCCAAGTATCGCCATCCGGGATGCGACTGCTCAATGGCC
AACCTGTGGACGCCAAGGAGATGCAGGCCAGGTGCGCCTATGTCCAGCAGGATGACCTCTTTATCGGCTC
CCTAACGGCCAGGGAACACCTGATTTTCCAAGCCATGGTGCGGATGCCACGACATCTGACCTATCGGCAG
CGAGTGGCCCGCGTGGATCAGGTGATCCAGGAGCTTTCGCTCAGCAAATGTCAGCACACGATCATCGGTG
TGCCCGGCAGGGTGAAAGGTCTGTCCGGCGGAGAAAGGAAGCGTCTGGCATTCGCCTCCGAGGCTCTAAC
CGATCCGCCGCTTCTGATCTGCGATGAGCCCACCTCCGGACTGGACTCCTTTACCGCCCACAGCGTCGTC
CAGGTGCTGAAGAAGCTGTCGCAGAAGGGCAAGACCGTCATCCTGACCATTCATCAGCCGTCTTCCGAGC
TGTTTGAGCTCTTTGACAAGATCCTTCTGATGGCCGAGGGCAGGGTAGCTTTCTTGGGCACTCCCAGCGA
AGCCGTCGACTTCTTTTCCTAGTGAGTTCGATGTGTTTATTAAGGGTATCTAGTATTACATAACATCTCA
ACTCCTATCCAGCGTGGGTGCCCAGTGTCCTACCAACTACAATCCGGCGGACTTTTACGTACAGGTGTTG
GCCGTTGTGCCCGGACGGGAGATCGAGTCCCGTGATCGGATCGCCAAGATATGCGACAATTTTGCCATTA
GCAAAGTAGCCCGGGATATGGAGCAGTTGTTGGCCACCAAAAATCTGGAGAAGCCACTGGAGCAGCCGGA
GAATGGGTACACCTACAAGGCCACCTGGTTCATGCAGTTCCGGGCGGTCCTGTGGCGATCCTGGCTGTCG
GTGCTCAAGGAACCACTCCTCGTAAAAGTGCGACTTATTCAGACAACGGTGAGTGGTTCCAGTGGAAACA
AATGATATAACGCTTACAATTCTTGGAAACAAATTCGCTAGATTTTAGATAGAATTGCCTGATTCCACAC
CCTTCTTAGTTTTTTTCAATGAGATGTATAGTTTATAGTTTTGCAGAAGATAAATAAATTTCATTTAACT
CGCGAATATTAATGAGATGCGAGTAACATTTTAATTTGCAGATGGTTGCCATCTTGATTGGCCTCATCTT
TTTGGGCCAACAACTCACGCAAGTGGGTGTGATGAATATCAACGGAGCCATCTTCCTCTTCCTGACCAAC
ATGACCTTTCAAAACGTCTTTGCCACGATAAATGTAAGTCATGTTTAGAATACATTTGCATTTCAATAAT
TTACTAACTTTCTAATGAATCGATTCGATTTAGGTGTTCACCTCAGAGCTGCCAGTTTTTATGAGGGAGG
CCCGAAGTCGACTTTATCGCTGTGACACATACTTTCTGGGCAAAACGATTGCCGAATTGCCGCTTTTTCT
CACAGTGCCACTGGTCTTCACGGCGATTGCCTATCCGATGATCGGACTGCGGGCCGGAGTGCTGCACTTC
TTCAACTGCCTGGCGCTGGTCACTCTGGTGGCCAATGTGTCAACGTCCTTCGGATATCTAATATCCTGCG
CCAGCTCCTCGACCTCGATGGCGCTGTCTGTGGGTCCGCCGGTTATCATACCATTCCTGCTCTTTGGCGG
CTTCTTCTTGAACTCGGGCTCGGTGCCAGTATACCTCAAATGGTTGTCGTACCTCTCATGGTTCCGTTAC
GCCAACGAGGGTCTGCTGATTAACCAATGGGCGGACGTGGAGCCGGGCGAAATTAGCTGCACATCGTCGA
ACACCACGTGCCCCAGTTCGGGCAAGGTCATCCTGGAGACGCTTAACTTCTCCGCCGCCGATCTGCCGCT
GGACTACGTGGGTCTGGCCATTCTCATCGTGAGCTTCCGGGTGCTCGCATATCTGGCTCTAAGACTTCGG
GCCCGACGCAAGGAGTAGCCGACATATATCCGAAATAACTGCTTGTTTTTTTTTTTTACCATTATTACCA
TCGTGTTTACTGTTTATTGCCCCCTCAAAAAGCTAATGTAATTATATTTGTGCCAATAAAAACAAGATAT
GACCTATAGAATACAAGTATTTCCCCTTCGAACATCCCCACAAGTAGACTTTGGATTTGTCTTCTAACCA
AAAGACTTACACACCTGCATACCTTACATCAAAAACTCGTTTATCGCTACATAAAACACCGGGATATATT
TTTTATATACATACTTTTCAAATCGCGCGCCCTCTTCATAATTCACCTCCACCACACCACGTTTCGTAGT
TGCTCTTTCGCTGTCTCCCACCCGCTCTCCGCAACACATTCACCTTTTGTTCGACGACCTTGGAGCGACT
GTCGTTAGTTCCGCGCGATTCGGTTCGCTCAAATGGTTCCGAGTGGTTCATTTCGTCTCAATAGAAATTA
GTAATAAATATTTGTATGTACAATTTATTTGCTCCAATATATTTGTATATATTTCCCTCACAGCTATATT
TATTCTAATTTAATATTATGACTTTTTAAGGTAATTTTTTGTGACCTGTTCGGAGTGATTAGCGTTACAA
TTTGAACTGAAAGTGACATCCAGTGTTTGTTCCTTGTGTAGATGCATCTCAAAAAAATGGTGGGCATAAT
AGTGTTGTTTATATATATCAAAAATAACAACTATAATAATAAGAATACATTTAATTTAGAAAATGCTTGG
ATTTCACTGGAACTAGGGCGCGCCTCCGGAACATAATGGTGCAGGGCGCTGACTTCCGCGTTTCCAGACT
TTACGAAACACGGAAACCGAAGACCATTCATGTTGTTGCTCAGGTCGCAGACGTTTTGCAGCAGCAGTCG
CTTCACGTTCGCTCGCGTATCGGTGATTCATTCTGCTAACCAGTAAGGCAACCCCGCCAGCCTAGCCGGG
TCCTCAACGACAGGAGCACGATCATGCGCACCCGTGGCCAGGGCCGCAAGCTTGCATGCCTGCAGGTCGG
AGTACTGTCCTCCGAGCGGAGTACTGTCCTCCGAGCGGAGTACTGTCCTCCGAGCGGAGTACTGTCCTCC
GAGCGGAGTACTGTCCTCCGAGCGGAGACTCTAGCCCTAGGGCATGCCTGCAGGTCGGAGTACTGTCCTC
CGAGCGGAGTACTGTCCTCCGAGCGGAGTACTGTCCTCCGAGCGGAGTACTGTCCTCCGAGCGGAGTACT
GTCCTCCGAGCGGAGACTCTAGCGCTAGCGACGTCGAGCGCCGGAGTATAAATAGAGGCGCTTCGTCTAC
GGAGCGACAATTCAATTCAAACAAGCAAAGTGAACACGTCGCTAAGCGAAAGCTAAGCAAATAAACAAGC
GCAGCTGAACAAGCTAAACAATCTGCAGTAAAGTGCAAGTTAAAGTGAATCAATTAAAAGTAACCAGCAA
CCAAGTAAATCAACTGCAACTACTGAAATCTGCCAAGAAGTAATTATTGAATACAAGAAGAGAACTCTGA
ATAGATCTAAAAGGTAGGTTCAACCACTGATGCCTAGGCACACCGAAACGACTAACCCTAATTCTTATCC
TTTACTTCAGGCGGCCGCGGCTCGAGGGTACCAATCAAAATGTCCAAAGGTGAAGAACTGTTTACCGGAG
TAGTCCCGATATTGGTTGAACTCGACGGCGATGTCAACGGTCATAAATTCAGTGTGTCCGGCGAGGGTGA
GGGCGACGCCACATACGGTAAGCTGACGTTGAAGTTCATATGCACCACGGGCAAGCTGCCCGTGCCATGG
CCGACGTTGGTCACGACGCTGACGTATGGTGTCCAGTGTTTCAGCCGTTACCCCGATCATATGAAGCAGC
ATGACTTTTTCAAGTCGGCGATGCCGGAGGGATACGTTCAAGAGAGGACCATTTTCTTCAAGGATGACGG
CAACTATAAGACGCGAGCGGAGGTGAAATTTGAAGGCGACACACTCGTTAACCGTATTGAGTTGAAGGGC
ATTGATTTTAAGGAGGATGGCAACATTCTGGGCCATAAGTTGGAATACAACTACAACTCGCATAATGTGT
ATATAATGGCAGATAAGCAGAAAAACGGAATAAAGGTTAACTTCAAGATTCGCCACAACATAGAGGACGG
TTCCGTGCAACTTGCAGATCATTACCAACAGAACACACCCATTGGAGATGGCCCAGTTCTCTTGCCAGAC
AATCACTACCTTTCCACACAGTCCGCGTTGAGCAAGGACCCCAATGAAAAGCGGGACCACATGGTGTTGC
TGGAGTTTGTGACCGCAGCTGGTATTACACACGGCATGGATGAGCTCTACAAGTAATCTAGAATGAATCG
TTTTTAAAATAACAAATCAATTGTTTTATAATATTCGTACGATTCTTTGATTATGTAATAAAATGTGATC
ATTAGGAAGATTACGAAAAATATAAAAAATATGAGTTCTGTGTGTATAACAAATGCTGTAAACGCCACAA
TTGTGTTTGTTGCAAATAAACCCATGATTATTTGATTAAAATTGTTGTTTTCTTTGTTCATAGACAATAG
TGTGTTTTGCCTAAACGTGTACTGCATAAACTCCATGCGAGTGTATAGCGAGCTAGTGGCTAACGCTTGC
CCCACCAAAGTAGATTCGTCAAAATCCTCAATTTCATCACCCTCCTCCAAGTTTAACATTTGGCCGTCGG
AATTAACTTCTAAAGATGCCACATAATCTAATAAATGAAATAGAGATTCAAACGTGGCGTCATCGTCCGT
TTCGACCATTTCCGAAAAGAACTCGGGCATAAACTCTATGATTTCTCTGGACGTGGTGTTGTCGAAACTC
TCAAAGTACGCAGTCAGGAACGTGCGCGACATGTCGTCGGGAAACTCGCGCGGAAACATGTTGTTGTAAC
CGAACGGGTCCCATAGCGCCAAAACCAAATCTGCCAGCGTCAATAGAATGAGCACGATGCCGACAATGGA
GCTGGCTTGGATAGCGATTCGAGTTAACGGCCGGCCGTTTAAACGAATTCTTGAAGACGAAAGGGCCTCG
TGATACGCCTATTTTTATAGGTTAATGTCATGATAATAATGGTTTCTTA
