>Addgene plasmid #36431 | pJFRC28-10XUAS-IVS-GFP-p10 | addgene partial sequence | sequence record 46647 | hsp70-F 5'-GAGCGCCGGAGTATAAATAGAG-3'
GTGAACACGTCGCTAAGCGAAAGCTAAGCAAATAAACAAGCGCAGCTGAACAAGCTAAACAATCTGCAGT
AAAGTGCAAGTTAAAGTGAATCAATTAAAAGTAACCAGCAACCAAGTAAATCAACTGCAACTACTGAAAT
CTGCCAAGAAGTAATTATTGAATACAAGAAGAGAACTCTGAATAGATCTAAAAGGTAGGTTCAACCACTG
ATGCCTAGGCACACCGAAACGACTAACCCTAATTCTTATCCTTTACTTCAGGCGGCCGCGGCTCGAGGGT
ACCAATCAAAATGTCCAAAGGTGAAGAACTGTTTACCGGAGTAGTCCCGATATTGGTTGAACTCGACGGC
GATGTCAACGGTCATAAATTCAGTGTGTCCGGCGAGGGTGAGGGCGACGCCACATACGGTAAGCTGACGT
TGAAGTTCATATGCACCACGGGCAAGCTGCCCGTGCCATGGCCGACGTTGGTCACGACGCTGACGTATGG
TGTCCAGTGTTTCAGCCGTTACCCCGATCATATGAAGCAGCATGACTTTTTCAAGTCGGCGATGCCGGAG
GGATACGTTCAAGAGAGGACCATTTTCTTCAAGGATGACGGCAACTATAAGACGCGAGCGGAGGTGAAAT
TTGAAGGCGACACACTCGTTAACCGTATTGAGTTGAAGGGCATTGATTTTAAGGAGGATGGCAACATTCT
GGGCCATAAGTTGGAATACAACTACAACTCGCATAATGTGTATATAATGGCAGATAAGCAGAAAAACGGA
ATAAAGGTTAACTTCAAGATTCGCCACAACATAGAGGACGGTTCCGTGCAACTTGCAGATCATTACCAAC
AGAACACACCCATTGGAGATGGCCCAGTTCTCTTGCCAGACAATCACTACCTTTCCACACAGTCCGCGTT
GAGCAAG
